>Addgene plasmid #171096 | pLentiDP1.3 | addgene full sequence | sequence record 339099 | Addgene NGS Result
GTGGCGCCCGAACAGGGACTTGAAAGCGAAAGGGAAACCAGAGGAGCTCTCTCGACGCAGGACTCGGCTT
GCTGAAGCGCGCACGGCAAGAGGCGAGGGGCGGCGACTGGTGAGTACGCCAAAAATTTTGACTAGCGGAG
GCTAGAAGGAGAGAGATGGGTGCGAGAGCGTCAGTATTAAGCGGGGGAGAATTAGATCGCGATGGGAAAA
AATTCGGTTAAGGCCAGGGGGAAAGAAAAAATATAAATTAAAACATATAGTATGGGCAAGCAGGGAGCTA
GAACGATTCGCAGTTAATCCTGGCCTGTTAGAAACATCAGAAGGCTGTAGACAAATACTGGGACAGCTAC
AACCATCCCTTCAGACAGGATCAGAAGAACTTAGATCATTATATAATACAGTAGCAACCCTCTATTGTGT
GCATCAAAGGATAGAGATAAAAGACACCAAGGAAGCTTTAGACAAGATAGAGGAAGAGCAAAACAAAAGT
AAGACCACCGCACAGCAAGCGGCCGCTGATCTTCAGACCTGGAGGAGGAGATATGAGGGACAATTGGAGA
AGTGAATTATATAAATATAAAGTAGTAAAAATTGAACCATTAGGAGTAGCACCCACCAAGGCAAAGAGAA
GAGTGGTGCAGAGAGAAAAAAGAGCAGTGGGAATAGGAGCTTTGTTCCTTGGGTTCTTGGGAGCAGCAGG
AAGCACTATGGGCGCAGCGTCAATGACGCTGACGGTACAGGCCAGACAATTATTGTCTGGTATAGTGCAG
CAGCAGAACAATTTGCTGAGGGCTATTGAGGCGCAACAGCATCTGTTGCAACTCACAGTCTGGGGCATCA
AGCAGCTCCAGGCAAGAATCCTGGCTGTGGAAAGATACCTAAAGGATCAACAGCTCCTGGGGATTTGGGG
TTGCTCTGGAAAACTCATTTGCACCACTGCTGTGCCTTGGAATGCTAGTTGGAGTAATAAATCTCTGGAA
CAGATTTGGAATCACACGACCTGGATGGAGTGGGACAGAGAAATTAACAATTACACAAGCTTAATACACT
CCTTAATTGAAGAATCGCAAAACCAGCAAGAAAAGAATGAACAAGAATTATTGGAATTAGATAAATGGGC
AAGTTTGTGGAATTGGTTTAACATAACAAATTGGCTGTGGTATATAAAATTATTCATAATGATAGTAGGA
GGCTTGGTAGGTTTAAGAATAGTTTTTGCTGTACTTTCTATAGTGAATAGAGTTAGGCAGGGATATTCAC
CATTATCGTTTCAGACCCACCTCCCAACCCCGAGGGGACCCGACAGGCCCGAAGGAATAGAAGAAGAAGG
TGGAGAGAGAGACAGAGACAGATCCATTCGATTAGTGAACGGATCTCGACGGTATCGGTTAACTTTTAAA
AGAAAAGGGGGGATTGGGGGGTACAGTGCAGGGGAAAGAATAGTAGACATAATAGCAACAGACATACAAA
CTAAAGAATTACAAAAACAAATTACAAAATTCAAAATTTTATCGATAAGCTTGGGAGTTCCGCGTTACAT
AACTTACGGTAAATGGCCCGCCTGGCTGACCGCCCAACGACCCCCGCCCATTGACGTCAATAATGACGTA
TGTTCCCATAGTAACGCCAATAGGGACTTTCCATTGACGTCAATGGGTGGAGTATTTACGGTAAACTGCC
CACTTGGCAGTACATCAAGTGTATCATATGCCAAGTACGCCCCCTATTGACGTCAATGACGGTAAATGGC
CCGCCTGGCATTATGCCCAGTACATGACCTTATGGGACTTTCCTACTTGGCAGTACATCTACGTATTAGT
CATCGCTATTACCATGGTGATGCGGTTTTGGCAGTACATCAATGGGCGTGGATAGCGGTTTGACTCACGG
GGATTTCCAAGTCTCCACCCCATTGACGTCAATGGGAGTTTGTTTTGGCACCAAAATCAACGGGACTTTC
CAAAATGTCGTAACAACTCCGCCCCATTGACGCAAATGGGCGGTAGGCGTGTACGGTGGGAGGTCTATAT
AAGCAGAGCTGGTTTAGTGAACCGTCAGATCCGCTAGCGCTGCCACAATGACATACTTTCCTGAAGAGGT
CGTCGAACACATTTTTAGCTTCCTGCCTGCACAGAGAGATAGAAACACAGTGAGCCTGGTCTGCAAAGTG
TGGTACGAGATCGAACGCCTGAGCCGGAGAGGAGTGTTCGTCGGCAACTGCTATGCTGTGAGAGCAGGCA
GGGTCGCCGCTAGGTTTCCAAATGTGCGCGCACTGACCGTCAAGGGGAAACCCCACTTCGCCGACTTTAA
CCTGGTGCCCCCTGATTGGGGAGGATACGCCGGCCCTTGGATCGAGGCAGCCGCTCGCGGCTGTCATGGA
CTGGAGGAACTGCGCATGAAGCGAATGGTGGTCTCTGACGAAAGTCTGGAGCTGCTGGCTCGGAGCTTCC
CTAGGTTTCGCGCACTGGTGCTGATTTCTTGCGAAGGCTTCAGCACCGATGGACTGGCAGCCGTGGCCTC
CCACTGTAAGCTGCTGCGGGAGCTGGACCTCCAGGAGAATGAAGTGGAGGATAGAGGCCCCAGATGGCTG
TCTTGCTTCCCAGACTCATGTACCAGCCTGGTGTCCCTGAACTTTGCCTGCATCAAAGGCGAAGTGAATG
CTGGGTCCCTGGAGCGGCTGGTCTCAAGAAGCCCCAACCTGAGGTCTCTGCGGCTGAACCGGAGCGTGAG
CGTGGACACTCTGGCTAAGATTCTGCTGAGAACCCCTAACCTGGAGGATCTGGGAACCGGCAATCTGACA
GACGATTTCCAGACAGAATCCTACTTTAAACTGACTTCTGCCCTGGAGAAGTGTAAAATGCTGAGGAGTC
TGTCAGGATTCTGGGATGCTTCACCCGTGTGCCTGAGCTTTATCTACCCTCTGTGTGCACAGCTGACAGG
CCTGAACCTGAGCTATGCACCAACCCTGGACGCCAGTGATCTGACAAAGATGATCTCACGCTGCGTGAAA
CTCCAGCGACTGTGGGTGCTGGACTGTATTTCCGATAAGGGGCTCCAGGTGGTCGCCAGCTCCTGCAAGG
ACCTCCAGGAGCTGAGAGTGTTCCCATCTGATTTTTACGTGGCCGGATATAGTGCTGTCACTGAGGAAGG
CCTGGTGGCAGTCTCACTGGGATGCCCAAAGCTGAACAGCCTGCTGTATTTCTGTCATCAGATGACTAAT
GCTGCACTGGTGACCGTCGCCAAGAACTGCCCTAATTTCACCCGATTTCGGCTGTGTATTCTGGAACCAG
GCAAACCCGACGTGGTCACATCCCAGCCACTGGATGAAGGGTTTGGAGCTATCGTGAGAGAGTGCAAGGG
ACTCCAGAGGCTGAGCATTTCCGGCCTGCTGACAGACAAAGTGTTCATGTACATCGGCAAGTATGCTAAG
CAGCTGGAGATGCTGAGCATTGCATTTGCCGGAGACTCCGATAAGGGCATGATGCACGTGATGAACGGGT
GTAAGAATCTGCGAAAACTGGAAATCCGGGACAGCCCTTTCGGGGATGCCGCTCTGCTGGGAAACTTTGC
CAGATACGAGACAATGAGGAGCCTGTGGATGTCTAGTTGCAATGTGACTCTGAAGGGCTGTCAGGTCCTG
GCTAGTAAAATGCCTATGCTGAACGTGGAAGTCATTAATGAGCGGGACGGGTCTAACGAAATGGAGGAAA
ATCATGGCGACCTGCCAAAGGTGGAGAAACTGTATGTGTATCGGACCACCGCAGGGGCAAGAGATGATGC
TCCCAACTTTGTGAAGATTCTGGGAGGTTCTGGTGGTTCTGGTGGTTCCATGGTGAGCAAGGGCGAGGAG
CTGTTCACCGGGGTGGTGCCCATCCTGGTCGAGCTGGACGGCGACGTAAACGGCCACAAGTTCAGCGTGT
CCGGCGAGGGCGAGGGCGATGCCACCTACGGCAAGCTGACCCTGAAGTTCATCTGCACCACCGGCAAGCT
GCCCGTGCCCTGGCCCACCCTCGTGACCACCTTGACCTACGGCGTGCAGTGCTTCGCCCGCTACCCCGAC
CACATGAAGCAGCACGACTTCTTCAAGTCCGCCATGCCCGAAGGCTACGTCCAGGAGCGCACCATCTTCT
TCAAGGACGACGGCAACTACAAGACCCGCGCCGAGGTGAAGTTCGAGGGCGACACCCTGGTGAACCGCAT
CGAGCTGAAGGGCATCGACTTCAAGGAGGACGGCAACATCCTGGGGCACAAGCTGGAGTACAACTACAAC
AGCCACAAGGTCTATATCACCGCCGACAAGCAGAAGAACGGCATCAAGGTGAACTTCAAGACCCGCCACA
ACATCGAGGACGGCAGCGTGCAGCTCGCCGACCACTACCAGCAGAACACCCCCATCGGCGACGGCCCCGT
GCTGCTGCCCGACAACCACTACCTGAGCACCCAGTCCAAGCTGAGCAAAGACCCCAACGAGAAGCGCGAT
CACATGGTCCTGCTGGAGTTCGTGACCGCCGCCGGGATCACTCTCGGCATGGACGAGCTGTACAAGCCTA
GGGGATATCCATCACACTGGCGGCCGCTCGAGCCCAGCCCCGCCAGGCCCGCACTCCGCGCCCCGGCCTC
CGCTACCAGTGGCAGCCGCAAGCGCGCCCGCCCGCCCGCCGCCCCCGGACGCGACCAGGCCAGGCCACCG
GCCCGCAGGAGACTGCGGCTGTCGGTGGACGAGGTTTCCAGCCCCAGTACCCCCGAGGCCCCAGACATCC
CAGCCTGCCCTTCTCCGGGCCAGAAGATAAAGAAATCCACCCCGGCAGCAGGTCAGCCGCCCCACCTGAC
ATCCGCGCAGGACCAGGACACCATCGGCAGCGGCGCCACAAACTTCTCTCTGCTAAAGCAAGCAGGTGAT
GTTGAAGAAAACCCCGGGCCTAAGGAGAAGAGTGCTTGTCCTAAAGATCCAGCCAAACCTCCGGCCAAGG
CACAAGTTGTGGGATGGCCACCGGTGAGATCATACCGGAAGAACGTGATGGTTTCCTGCCAAAAATCAAG
CGGTGGCCCGGAGGCGGCGGCGTTCGTGAAGGTATCAATGGACGGAGCACCGTACTTGAGGAAAATCGAT
TTGAGGATGTATAAAATGGTGAGCAAGGGCGAGGAGGATAACATGGCCATCATCAAGGAGTTCATGCGCT
TCAAGGTGCACATGGAGGGCTCCGTGAACGGCCACGAGTTCGAGATCGAGGGCGAGGGCGAGGGCCGCCC
CTACGAGGGCACCCAGACCGCCAAGCTGAAGGTGACCAAGGGTGGCCCCCTGCCCTTCGCCTGGGACATC
CTGTCCCCTCAGTTCATGTACGGCTCCAAGGCCTACGTGAAGCACCCCGCCGACATCCCCGACTACTTGA
AGCTGTCCTTCCCCGAGGGCTTCAATTGGGAGCGCGTGATGAACTTCGAGGACGGCGGCGTGGTGACCGT
GACCCAGGACTCCTCCCTGCAGGACGGCGAGTTCATCTACAAGGTGAAGCTGCGCGGCACCAACTTCCCC
TCCGACGGCCCCGTAATGCAGTGTCGTACCATGGGCTGGGAGGCCTCCACTGAGCGGATGTACCCCGAGG
ACGGCGCCCTGAAGGGCGAGATCAAGCAGAGGCTGAAGCTGAAGGACGGCGGCCACTACGACGCTGAGGT
CAAGACCACCTACAAGGCCAAGAAGCCCGTGCAGCTGCCCGGCGCCTACAACGTCGACATCAAGTTGGAC
ATCCTTTCCCACAACGAGGACTACACCATCGTGGAACAGTACGAACGCGCCGAGGGCCGCCACTCCACCG
GCGGCATGGACGAGCTGTACAAGTAAAATCAACCTCTGGATTACAAAATTTGTGAAAGATTGACTGGTAT
TCTTAACTATGTTGCTCCTTTTACGCTATGTGGATACGCTGCTTTAATGCCTTTGTATCATGCTATTGCT
TCCCGTATGGCTTTCATTTTCTCCTCCTTGTATAAATCCTGGTTGCTGTCTCTTTATGAGGAGTTGTGGC
CCGTTGTCAGGCAACGTGGCGTGGTGTGCACTGTGTTTGCTGACGCAACCCCCACTGGTTGGGGCATTGC
CACCACCTGTCAGCTCCTTTCCGGGACTTTCGCTTTCCCCCTCCCTATTGCCACGGCGGAACTCATCGCC
GCCTGCCTTGCCCGCTGCTGGACAGGGGCTCGGCTGTTGGGCACTGACAATTCCGTGGTGTTGTCGGGGA
AGCTGACGTCCTTTCCATGGCTGCTCGCCTGTGTTGCCACCTGGATTCTGCGCGGGACGTCCTTCTGCTA
CGTCCCTTCGGCCCTCAATCCAGCGGACCTTCCTTCCCGCGGCCTGCTGCCGGCTCTGCGGCCTCTTCCG
CGTCTTCGCCTTCGCCCTCAGACGAGTCGGATCTCCCTTTGGGCCGCCTCCCCGCCTGGAATTCTGCAGA
TATCCGGTTAGTAATGAGTTTGGAATTAATTCTGTGGAATGTGTGTCAGTTAGGGTGTGGAAAGTCCCCA
GGCTCCCCAGCAGGCAGAAGTATGCAAAGCATGCATCTCAATTAGTCAGCAACCAGGTGTGGAAAGTCCC
CAGGCTCCCCAGCAGGCAGAAGTATGCAAAGCATGCATCTCAATTAGTCAGCAACCATAGTCCCGCCCCT
AACTCCGCCCATCCCGCCCCTAACTCCGCCCAGTTCCGCCCATTCTCCGCCCCATGGCTGACTAATTTTT
TTTATTTATGCAGAGGCCGAGGCCGCCTCTGCCTCTGAGCTATTCCAGAAGTAGTGAGGAGGCTTTTTTG
GAGGCCTAGGCTTTTGCAAAAAGCTCCCGGGAGCTTGTATATCCATTTTCGGATCTGATCAGCACGTGTT
GACAATTAATCATCGGCATAGTATATCGGCATAGTATAATACGACAAGGTGAGGAACTAAACCATGGCCA
AGCCTTTGTCTCAAGAAGAATCCACCCTCATTGAAAGAGCAACGGCTACAATCAACAGCATCCCCATCTC
TGAAGACTACAGCGTCGCCAGCGCAGCTCTCTCTAGCGACGGCCGCATCTTCACTGGTGTCAATGTATAT
CATTTTACTGGGGGACCTTGTGCAGAACTCGTGGTGCTGGGCACTGCTGCTGCTGCGGCAGCTGGCAACC
TGACTTGTATCGTCGCGATCGGAAATGAGAACAGGGGCATCTTGAGCCCCTGCGGACGGTGCCGACAGGT
GCTTCTCGATCTGCATCCTGGGATCAAAGCCATAGTGAAGGACAGTGATGGACAGCCGACGGCAGTTGGG
ATTCGTGAATTGCTGCCCTCTGGTTATGTGTGGGAGGGCTAAGCACAATTCGAGCTCGGTACCTTTAAGA
CCAATGACTTACAAGGCAGCTGTAGATCTTAGCCACTTTTTAAAAGAAAAGGGGGGACTGGAAGGGCTAG
CTCACTCCCAACGAAGACAAGATCTGCTTTTTGCTTGTACTGGGTCTCTCTGGTTAGACCAGATCTGAGC
CTGGGAGCTCTCTGGCTAACTAGGGAACCCACTGCTTAAGCCTCAATAAAGCTTGCCTTGAGTGCTTCAA
GTAGTGTGTGCCCGTCTGTTGTGTGACTCTGGTAACTAGAGATCCCTCAGACCCTTTTAGTCAGTGTGGA
AAATCTCTAGCAGTAGTAGTTCATGTCATCTTATTATTCAGTATTTATAACTTGCAAAGAAATGAATATC
AGAGAGTGAGAGGAACTTGTTTATTGCAGCTTATAATGGTTACAAATAAAGCAATAGCATCACAAATTTC
ACAAATAAAGCATTTTTTTCACTGCATTCTAGTTGTGGTTTGTCCAAACTCATCAATGTATCTTATCATG
TCTGGCTCTAGCTATCCCGCCCCTAACTCCGCCCATCCCGCCCCTAACTCCGCCCAGTTCCGCCCATTCT
CCGCCCCATGGCTGACTAATTTTTTTTATTTATGCAGAGGCCGAGGCCGCCTCGGCCTCTGAGCTATTCC
AGAAGTAGTGAGGAGGCTTTTTTGGAGGCCTAGGGACGTACCCAATTCGCCCTATAGTGAGTCGTATTAC
GCGCGCTCACTGGCCGTCGTTTTACAACGTCGTGACTGGGAAAACCCTGGCGTTACCCAACTTAATCGCC
TTGCAGCACATCCCCCTTTCGCCAGCTGGCGTAATAGCGAAGAGGCCCGCACCGATCGCCCTTCCCAACA
GTTGCGCAGCCTGAATGGCGAATGGG
[124 nt withheld, positions 8217-8340]
C
[91 nt withheld, positions 8342-8432]
A
[49 nt withheld, positions 8434-8482]
CCTTTGACGTTGGAGTCCACGTTCTTT
[37 nt withheld, positions 8510-8546]
ACCCTATCTCGGTCTATTCTTTTGATTTATAAGGGATTTTGCCGATTTCGGCCTATTGGTTAAAAAATGA
GCTGATTTAACAAAAATTTAACGCGAATTTTAACAAAATATTAACGCTTACAATTTAGGTGGCACTTTTC
GGGGAAATGTGCGCGGAACCCCTATTTGTTTATTTTTCTAAATACATTCAAATATGTATCCGCTCATGAG
ACAATAACCCTGATAAATGCTTCAATAATATTGAAAAAGGAAGAGTATGAGTATTCAACATTTCCGTGTC
GCCCTTATTCCCTTTTTTGCGGCATTTTGCCTTCCTGTTTTTGCTCACCCAGAAACGCTGGTGAAAGTAA
AAGATGCTGAAGATCAGTTGGGTGCACGAGTGGGTTACATCGAACTGGATCTCAACAGCGGTAAGATCCT
TGAGAGTTTTCGCCCCGAAGAACGTTTTCCAATGATGAGCACTTTTAAAGTTCTGCTATGTGGCGCGGTA
TTATCCCGTATTGACGCCGGGCAAGAGCAACTCGGTCGCCGCATACACTATTCTCAGAATGACTTGGTTG
AGTACTCACCAGTCACAGAAAAGCATCTTACGGATGGCATGACAGTAAGAGAATTATGCAGTGCTGCCAT
AACCATGAGTGATAACACTGCGGCCAACTTACTTCTGACAACGATCGGAGGACCGAAGGAGCTAACCGCT
TTTTTGCACAACATGGGGGATCATGTAACTCGCCTTGATCGTTGGGAACCGGAGCTGAATGAAGCCATAC
CAAACGACGAGCGTGACACCACGATGCCTGTAGCAATGGCAACAACGTTGCGCAAACTATTAACTGGCGA
ACTACTTACTCTAGCTTCCCGGCAACAATTAATAGACTGGATGGAGGCGGATAAAGTTGCAGGACCACTT
CTGCGCTCGGCCCTTCCGGCTGGCTGGTTTATTGCTGATAAATCTGGAGCCGGTGAGCGTGGGTCTCGCG
GTATCATTGCAGCACTGGGGCCAGATGGTAAGCCCTCCCGTATCGTAGTTATCTACACGACGGGGAGTCA
GGCAACTATGGATGAACGAAATAGACAGATCGCTGAGATAGGTGCCTCACTGATTAAGCATTGGTAACTG
TCAGACCAAGTTTACTCATATATACTTTAGATTGATTTAAAACTTCATTTTTAATTTAAAAGGATCTAGG
TGAAGATCCTTTTTGATAATCTCATGACCAAAATCCCTTAACGTGAGTTTTCGTTCCACTGAGCGTCAGA
CCCCGTAGAAAAGATCAAAGGATCTTCTTGAGATCCTTTTTTTCTGCGCGTAATCTGCTGCTTGCAAACA
AAAAAACCACCGCTACCAGCGGTGGTTTGTTTGCCGGATCAAGAGCTACCAACTCTTTTTCCGAAGGTAA
CTGGCTTCAGCAGAGCGCAGATACCAAATACTGTTCTTCTAGTGTAGCCGTAGTTAGGCCACCACTTCAA
GAACTCTGTAGCACCGCCTACATACCTCGCTCTGCTAATCCTGTTACCAGTGGCTGCTGCCAGTGGCGAT
AAGTCGTGTCTTACCGGGTTGGACTCAAGACGATAGTTACCGGATAAGGCGCAGCGGTCGGGCTGAACGG
GGGGTTCGTGCACACAGCCCAGCTTGGAGCGAACGACCTACACCGAACTGAGATACCTACAGCGTGAGCT
ATGAGAAAGCGCCACGCTTCCCGAAGGGAGAAAGGCGGACAGGTATCCGGTAAGCGGCAGGGTCGGAACA
GGAGAGCGCACGAGGGAGCTTCCAGGGGGAAACGCCTGGTATCTTTATAGTCCTGTCGGGTTTCGCCACC
TCTGACTTGAGCGTCGATTTTTGTGATGCTCGTCAGGGGGGCGGAGCCTATGGAAAAACGCCAGCAACGC
GGCCTTTTTACGGTTCCTGGCCTTTTGCTGGCCTTTTGCTCACATGTTCTTTCCTGCGTTATCCCCTGAT
TCTGTGGATAACCGTATTACCGCCTTTGAGTGAGCTGATACCGCTCGCCGCAGCCGAACGACCGAGCGCA
GCGAGTCAGTGAGCGAGGAAGCGGAAGAGCGCCCAATACGCAAACCGCCTCTCCCCGCGCGTTGGCCGAT
TCATTAATGCAGCTGGCACGACAGGTTTCCCGACTGGAAAGCGGGCAGTGAGCGCAACGCAATTAATGTG
AGTTAGCTCACTCATTAGGCACCCCAGGCTTTACACTTTATGCTTCCGGCTCGTATGTTGTGTGGAATTG
TGAGCGGATAACAATTTCACACAGGAAACAGCTATGACCATGATTACGCCAAGCGCGCAATTAACCCTCA
CTAAAGGGAACAAAAGCTGGAGCTGCAAGCTTAATGTAGTCTTATGCAATACTCTTGTAGTCTTGCAACA
TGGTAACGATGAGTTAGCAACATGCCTTACAAGGAGAGAAAAAGCACCGTGCATGCCGATTGGTGGAAGT
AAGGTGGTACGATCGTGCCTTATTAGGAAGGCAACAGACGGGTCTGACATGGATTGGACGAACCACTGAA
TTGCCGCATTGCAGAGATATTGTATTTAAGTGCCTAGCTCGATACATAAACGGGTCTCTCTGGTTAGACC
AGATCTGAGCCTGGGAGCTCTCTGGCTAACTAGGGAACCCACTGCTTAAGCCTCAATAAAGCTTGCCTTG
AGTGCTTCAAGTAGTGTGTGCCCGTCTGTTGTGTGACTCTGGTAACTAGAGATCCCTCAGACCCTTTTAG
TCAGTGTGGAAAATCTCTAGCA
