[The description below was written by a language model from this plasmid's Addgene catalogue record.]
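Description:
pLentiDP1.3 is a third-generation lentiviral expression plasmid built on the pLenti CMV Blast DEST (706-1) backbone, from which the Gateway destination cassette was removed and replaced with the insert by Gibson assembly. It is maintained in bacteria as a high-copy, ampicillin-selected plasmid in a recombination-deficient strain suited to repeat-containing lentiviral vectors. Transduced mammalian cells can be selected with blasticidin. No feature table accompanies the record, so the viral elements, origin and the promoter driving the blasticidin marker are not itemised here. As a third-generation transfer vector it would be expected to need separate packaging and envelope plasmids to produce particles.

The payload is a single CMV-driven open reading frame, OsTIR1-mEmerald-Cdt1-P2A-miniAID-mCherry2. The first part, termed ROLECCS G1, fuses the rice auxin receptor F-box protein OsTIR1 to the green fluorescent protein mEmerald and to a tag derived from human Cdt1. As in FUCCI-type cell cycle reporters, the Cdt1 tag is intended to restrict accumulation of the fusion to the G1 phase, so that the auxin-responsive ubiquitin ligase component is present, and visible in green, only in that window. The P2A peptide causes ribosomal skipping, yielding a separate second protein: mCherry2 carrying the miniAID degron, which acts as a red fluorescent model substrate. On addition of auxin, OsTIR1 recruits miniAID-tagged proteins for ubiquitination and proteasomal degradation, so loss of red signal should occur selectively in G1 cells.

The construct therefore serves as an all-in-one test and demonstration system for rapid, cell cycle phase-specific targeted proteolysis with an auxin-inducible degron in mammalian cells.
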