Addgene plasmid #171096: pLentiDP1.3
Purpose: lentiviral construct (3rd generation) for the expression of cell cycle-dependent OsTIR1 fused with mEmerald and Cdt1 (AKA ROLECCS G1) and miniAID-fused mCherry2
Depositing lab: Dario Palmieri. Depositing organization: Ohio State University. Publication: A novel auxin-inducible degron system for rapid, cell cycle-specific targeted proteolysis. Capece M, Tessari A, Mills J, Vinciguerra GLR, Louke D, Lin C, McElwain BK, Miles WO, Coppola V, Davies AE, Palmieri D, Croce CM. Cell Death Differ. 2023 Aug 3. doi: 10.1038/s41418-023-01191-4. PubMed 37537305.
Backbone
  Vector backbone: pLenti CMV Blast DEST (706-1)
  Backbone manufacturer: Eric Campeau, Paul Kaufman
  Modifications to backbone: Gateway destination removed
  Vector type: Mammalian Expression, Lentiviral, Synthetic Biology
  Selectable markers: Blasticidin
Growth in bacteria
  Bacterial resistance: Ampicillin, 100 μg/mL
  Growth temperature: 37°C
  Growth strain: NEB Stable
  Copy number: High Copy
Gene/Insert
  Gene/Insert name: OsTIR1-mEmerald-Cdt1-P2A-miniAID-mCherry2
  Species: H. sapiens (human), Synthetic
  Promoter: CMV
  Tag / fusion protein: Emerald, cdt1, miniAID, mCherry2
  Cloning method: Gibson Cloning
  Sequencing primers: 5′ GTGTACGGTGGGAGGTCTAT
Resource information
  A portion of this plasmid was derived from a plasmid made by: pLenti CMV Blast DEST (706-1) was used as backbone (Addgene 17451). MK232 CMV-OsTIR1-PURO (Addgene #7283433) was used as PCR template for OsTIR1; the mEmerald tag was PCR amplified from mEmerald-PLK1-N-16 vector (Addgene #54234; http://n2t.net/addgene:54234; RRID:Addgene_54234) while pEN435 - pCAGGS-TagBFP-hGeminin-2A-mCherry-hCdt1-rbgpA-Frt-PGK-EM7-PuroR-bpA-Frt Tigre targeting (Addgene #92139) was used as template for both hGeminin and hCdt1 tags.. pDP20 was used as a template for miniAID-mCherry2
Terms and licenses: Academic/Nonprofit Terms; Industry Terms: Not Available to Industry
Depositor comments: Please visit https://www.biorxiv.org/content/10.1101/2021.04.23.441203v1 for bioRxiv preprint.
How to cite: pLentiDP1.3 was a gift from Dario Palmieri (Addgene plasmid # 171096 ; http://n2t.net/addgene:171096 ; RRID:Addgene_171096)
